>Addgene plasmid #230587 | AiP1213 - pAAV-AiE2053m-minBG-FlpO-WPRE-HGHpA | addgene full sequence | sequence record 466212 | Addgene NGS Result
[69 nt withheld, positions 1-69]
CCTTTGACGTTGGAGTCCACGTTCTTT
[37 nt withheld, positions 97-133]
ACTCTATCTCGGGCTATTCTTTTGATTTATAAGGGATTTTGCCGATTTCGGTCTATTGGTTAAAAAATGA
GCTGATTTAACAAAAATTTAACGCGAATTTTAACAAAATATTAACGTTTACAATTTTATGGTGCACTCTC
AGTACAATCTGCTCTGATGCCGCATAGTTAAGCCAGCCCCGACACCCGCCAACACCCGCTGACGCGCCCT
GACGGGCTTGTCTGCTCCCGGCATCCGCTTACAGACAAGCTGTGACCGTCTCCGGGAGCTGCATGTGTCA
GAGGTTTTCACCGTCATCACCGAAACGCGCGAGACGAAAGGGCCTCGTGATACGCCTATTTTTATAGGTT
AATGTCATGATAATAATGGTTTCTTAGACGTCAGGTGGCACTTTTCGGGGAAATGTGCGCGGAACCCCTA
TTTGTTTATTTTTCTAAATACATTCAAATATGTATCCGCTCATGAGACAATAACCCTGATAAATGCTTCA
ATAATATTGAAAAAGGAAGAGTATGAGTATTCAACATTTCCGTGTCGCCCTTATTCCCTTTTTTGCGGCA
TTTTGCCTTCCTGTTTTTGCTCACCCAGAAACGCTGGTGAAAGTAAAAGATGCTGAAGATCAGTTGGGTG
CACGAGTGGGTTACATCGAACTGGATCTCAACAGCGGTAAGATCCTTGAGAGTTTTCGCCCCGAAGAACG
TTTTCCAATGATGAGCACTTTTAAAGTTCTGCTATGTGGCGCGGTATTATCCCGTATTGACGCCGGGCAA
GAGCAACTCGGTCGCCGCATACACTATTCTCAGAATGACTTGGTTGAGTACTCACCAGTCACAGAAAAGC
ATCTTACGGATGGCATGACAGTAAGAGAATTATGCAGTGCTGCCATAACCATGAGTGATAACACTGCGGC
CAACTTACTTCTGACAACGATCGGAGGACCGAAGGAGCTAACCGCTTTTTTGCACAACATGGGGGATCAT
GTAACTCGCCTTGATCGTTGGGAACCGGAGCTGAATGAAGCCATACCAAACGACGAGCGTGACACCACGA
TGCCTGTAGCAATGGCAACAACGTTGCGCAAACTATTAACTGGCGAACTACTTACTCTAGCTTCCCGGCA
ACAATTAATAGACTGGATGGAGGCGGATAAAGTTGCAGGACCACTTCTGCGCTCGGCCCTTCCGGCTGGC
TGGTTTATTGCTGATAAATCTGGAGCCGGTGAGCGTGGGTCTCGCGGTATCATTGCAGCACTGGGGCCAG
ATGGTAAGCCCTCCCGTATCGTAGTTATCTACACGACGGGGAGTCAGGCAACTATGGATGAACGAAATAG
ACAGATCGCTGAGATAGGTGCCTCACTGATTAAGCATTGGTAACTGTCAGACCAAGTTTACTCATATATA
CTTTAGATTGATTTAAAACTTCATTTTTAATTTAAAAGGATCTAGGTGAAGATCCTTTTTGATAATCTCA
TGACCAAAATCCCTTAACGTGAGTTTTCGTTCCACTGAGCGTCAGACCCCGTAGAAAAGATCAAAGGATC
TTCTTGAGATCCTTTTTTTCTGCGCGTAATCTGCTGCTTGCAAACAAAAAAACCACCGCTACCAGCGGTG
GTTTGTTTGCCGGATCAAGAGCTACCAACTCTTTTTCCGAAGGTAACTGGCTTCAGCAGAGCGCAGATAC
CAAATACTGTTCTTCTAGTGTAGCCGTAGTTAGGCCACCACTTCAAGAACTCTGTAGCACCGCCTACATA
CCTCGCTCTGCTAATCCTGTTACCAGTGGCTGCTGCCAGTGGCGATAAGTCGTGTCTTACCGGGTTGGAC
TCAAGACGATAGTTACCGGATAAGGCGCAGCGGTCGGGCTGAACGGGGGGTTCGTGCACACAGCCCAGCT
TGGAGCGAACGACCTACACCGAACTGAGATACCTACAGCGTGAGCTATGAGAAAGCGCCACGCTTCCCGA
AGGGAGAAAGGCGGACAGGTATCCGGTAAGCGGCAGGGTCGGAACAGGAGAGCGCACGAGGGAGCTTCCA
GGGGGAAACGCCTGGTATCTTTATAGTCCTGTCGGGTTTCGCCACCTCTGACTTGAGCGTCGATTTTTGT
GATGCTCGTCAGGGGGGCGGAGCCTATGGAAAAACGCCAGCAACGCGGCCTTTTTACGGTTCCTGGCCTT
TTGCTGGCCTTTTGCTCACATGTCCTGCAGGCAGCTGCGCGCTCGCTCGCTCACTGAGGCCGCCCGGGCG
TCGGGCGACCTTTGGTCGCCCGGCCTCAGTGAGCGAGCGAGCGCGCAGAGAGGGAGTGGCCAACTCCATC
ACTAGGGGTTCCTGCGGCCGCACGCGTAGAGGTTATTTGGCTTGCTCAGGATCAACAAATTTTAAATGTC
AGCGCAGATTCAGAGCCAGAGCATATGACTTCAAGGCGGGTACTCATTGCACCACTATCTGGCGGTGGCC
TTTTCTTTCAGCCCACAGTAGAACTAGTCTCAAACTAAAGGGCACTTACCATTTTGCTGGCATAACTGAG
CAGCTAAATGTGTTGACACATTCCTTCTTGTGTCTTTATAGCTGTTTCCTGACTGCCTTGTCTTTACAGC
TCCTAAACTCCTTCCATATATAACCAATGTCAGAGACAGCAGTTGGTCATTGTCATTACACTTAATGATT
TGGTGGAGAATCTACCAACTGCCCTTAAGGAGCTCGGGCTGGGCATAAAAGTCAGGGCAGAGCCATCTAT
TGCTTACATTTGCTTCTGGCGTGGCCACCATGGCTCCTAAGAAGAAGAGGAAGGTGATGAGCCAGTTCGA
CATCCTGTGCAAGACCCCCCCCAAGGTGCTGGTGCGGCAGTTCGTGGAGAGATTCGAGAGGCCCAGCGGC
GAGAAGATCGCCAGCTGTGCCGCCGAGCTGACCTACCTGTGCTGGATGATCACCCACAACGGCACCGCCA
TCAAGAGGGCCACCTTCATGAGCTACAACACCATCATCAGCAACAGCCTGAGCTTCGACATCGTGAACAA
GAGCCTGCAGTTCAAGTACAAGACCCAGAAGGCCACCATCCTGGAGGCCAGCCTGAAGAAGCTGATCCCC
GCCTGGGAGTTCACCATCATCCCTTACAACGGCCAGAAGCACCAGAGCGACATCACCGACATCGTGTCCA
GCCTGCAGCTGCAGTTCGAGAGCAGCGAGGAGGCCGACAAGGGCAACAGCCACAGCAAGAAGATGCTGAA
GGCCCTGCTGTCCGAGGGCGAGAGCATCTGGGAGATCACCGAGAAGATCCTGAACAGCTTCGAGTACACC
AGCAGGTTCACCAAGACCAAGACCCTGTACCAGTTCCTGTTCCTGGCCACATTCATCAACTGCGGCAGGT
TCAGCGACATCAAGAACGTGGACCCCAAGAGCTTCAAGCTGGTGCAGAACAAGTACCTGGGCGTGATCAT
TCAGTGCCTGGTGACCGAGACCAAGACAAGCGTGTCCAGGCACATCTACTTTTTCAGCGCCAGAGGCAGG
ATCGACCCCCTGGTGTACCTGGACGAGTTCCTGAGGAACAGCGAGCCCGTGCTGAAGAGAGTGAACAGGA
CCGGCAACAGCAGCAGCAACAAGCAGGAGTACCAGCTGCTGAAGGACAACCTGGTGCGCAGCTACAACAA
GGCCCTGAAGAAGAACGCCCCCTACCCCATCTTCGCTATCAAGAACGGCCCTAAGAGCCACATCGGCAGG
CACCTGATGACCAGCTTTCTGAGCATGAAGGGCCTGACCGAGCTGACAAACGTGGTGGGCAACTGGAGCG
ACAAGAGGGCCTCCGCCGTGGCCAGGACCACCTACACCCACCAGATCACCGCCATCCCCGACCACTACTT
CGCCCTGGTGTCCAGGTACTACGCCTACGACCCCATCAGCAAGGAGATGATCGCCCTGAAGGACGAGACC
AACCCCATCGAGGAGTGGCAGCACATCGAGCAGCTGAAGGGCAGCGCCGAGGGCAGCATCAGATACCCCG
CCTGGAACGGCATCATCAGCCAGGAGGTGCTGGACTACCTGAGCAGCTACATCAACAGGCGGATCTGAGA
ATTCGATATCAAGCTTATCGATAATCAACCTCTGGATTACAAAATTTGTGAAAGATTGACTGGTATTCTT
AACTATGTTGCTCCTTTTACGCTATGTGGATACGCTGCTTTAATGCCTTTGTATCATGCTATTGCTTCCC
GTATGGCTTTCATTTTCTCCTCCTTGTATAAATCCTGGTTGCTGTCTCTTTATGAGGAGTTGTGGCCCGT
TGTCAGGCAACGTGGCGTGGTGTGCACTGTGTTTGCTGACGCAACCCCCACTGGTTGGGGCATTGCCACC
ACCTGTCAGCTCCTTTCCGGGACTTTCGCTTTCCCCCTCCCTATTGCCACGGCGGAACTCATCGCCGCCT
GCCTTGCCCGCTGCTGGACAGGGGCTCGGCTGTTGGGCACTGACAATTCCGTGGTGTTGTCGGGGAAATC
ATCGTCCTTTCCTTGGCTGCTCGCCTATGTTGCCACCTGGATTCTGCGCGGGACGTCCTTCTGCTACGTC
CCTTCGGCCCTCAATCCAGCGGACCTTCCTTCCCGCGGCCTGCTGCCGGCTCTGCGGCCTCTTCCGCGTC
TTCGCCTTCGCCCTCAGACGAGTCGGATCTCCCTTTGGGCCGCCTCCCCGCATCGATACCGAGCGCTGCT
CGAGAGATCTACGGGTGGCATCCCTGTGACCCCTCCCCAGTGCCTCTCCTGGCCCTGGAAGTTGCCACTC
CAGTGCCCACCAGCCTTGTCCTAATAAAATTAAGTTGCATCATTTTGTCTGACTAGGTGTCCTTCTATAA
TATTATGGGGTGGAGGGGGGTGGTATGGAGCAAGGGGCAAGTTGGGAAGACAACCTGTAGGGCCTGCGGG
GTCTATTGGGAACCAAGCTGGAGTGCAGTGGCACAATCTTGGCTCACTGCAATCTCCGCCTCCTGGGTTC
AAGCGATTCTCCTGCCTCAGCCTCCCGAGTTGTTGGGATTCCAGGCATGCATGACCAGGCTCAGCTAATT
TTTGTTTTTTTGGTAGAGACGGGGTTTCACCATATTGGCCAGGCTGGTCTCCAACTCCTAATCTCAGGTG
ATCTACCCACCTTGGCCTCCCAAATTGCTGGGATTACAGGCGTGAACCACTGCTCCCTTCCCTGTCCTTC
TGATTTTGTAGGTAACCACGTGCGGACCGAGCGGCCGCAGGAACCCCTAGTGATGGAGTTGGCCACTCCC
TCTCTGCGCGCTCGCTCGCTCACTGAGGCCGGGCGACCAAAGGTCGCCCGACGCCCGGGCTTTGCCCGGG
CGGCCTCAGTGAGCGAGCGAGCGCGCAGCTGCCTGCAGGGGCGCCTGATGCGGTATTTTCTCCTTACGCA
TCTGTGCGGTATTTCACACCGCATA
[95 nt withheld, positions 5549-5643]
T
[46 nt withheld, positions 5645-5690]
C
[72 nt withheld, positions 5692-5763]
Features (pLannotate 1.2.2; 14 found; start..end, strand, type, name):
    260..309     -  misc_feature   bom (fragment): basis of mobility region from pBR322
    411..446     -  CDS            rop (fragment): Rop protein, which maintains plasmids at low copy number; rop
    541..645     +  promoter       AmpR promoter: bla
    646..1506    +  CDS            AmpR: β-lactamase; bla; confers resistance to ampicillin, carbenicillin, and related antibiotics
   1677..2265    +  rep_origin     ori: high-copy-number ColE1/pMB1/pBR322/pUC origin of replication
   2338..2365    +  repeat_region  AAV2 ITR (fragment): inverted terminal repeat of adeno-associated virus serotype 2 inverted
   2394..2421    +  repeat_region  AAV2 ITR (fragment): inverted terminal repeat of adeno-associated virus serotype 2 inverted
   2893..4191    +  CDS            FLPo: nuclear-targeted site-specific recombinase FLPo is a mouse codon-optimized fusion between the SV40 nuclear localization signal and a thermostable version of the Saccharomyces cerevisiae site-specific recombinase FLP. Recombination occurs at FRT sequences.
   4192..4216    +  misc_feature   MCS (fragment): pBluescript multiple cloning site
   4216..4804    +  misc_feature   WPRE: woodchuck hepatitis virus posttranscriptional regulatory element
   4836..5312    +  polyA_signal   hGH poly(A) signal: human growth hormone polyadenylation signal
   5352..5492    +  repeat_region  AAV2 ITR: inverted terminal repeat of adeno-associated virus serotype 2 inverted
   5497..5548    -  misc_feature   bom (fragment): basis of mobility region from pBR322
   5567..259     +  rep_origin     f1 ori (across the origin) (sequence partly withheld): f1 bacteriophage origin of replication; arrow indicates direction of (+) strand synthesis
