[The description below was written by a language model from this plasmid's Addgene catalogue record and pLannotate feature annotations shown in this document.]
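Description:
AiP1213 - pAAV-AiE2053m-minBG-FlpO-WPRE-HGHpA is an adeno-associated virus transfer plasmid built on a pAAV2 backbone and designed to deliver a recombinase to selected populations of brain cells. It is propagated in bacteria through a high-copy ColE1/pUC-type origin and selected with ampicillin via the β-lactamase gene and its own promoter. An f1 phage origin and short remnants of the pBR322 bom and rop regions are also present in the backbone. The expression cassette is flanked by AAV2 inverted terminal repeats, which are the cis elements needed for replication and packaging of the intervening DNA into AAV particles. The annotation detects the right ITR in full, but the left one only as two short fragments, which may reflect the difficulty of sequencing or annotating these structured repeats.

The payload is FlpO, a mouse codon-optimised, thermostable FLP recombinase fused to an SV40 nuclear localisation signal, which recombines DNA at FRT sites. According to the catalogue fields, it is driven by the minimal beta-globin promoter (minBG) placed downstream of the AiE2053m enhancer. Neither element is annotated in the feature table, but both presumably lie in the unannotated stretch between the left ITR and the FlpO coding sequence. The minimal promoter has little activity by itself, so the enhancer determines which cells express it. The record does not specify which cell populations AiE2053m targets. A WPRE follows the coding sequence to boost transcript stability and expression, and a human growth hormone polyadenylation signal terminates the transcript. The construct belongs to a collection of enhancer AAVs for genetic access to cortical cell types, and would typically be used with Flp-dependent reporter or effector alleles or viruses.
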