Addgene plasmid #230587: AiP1213 - pAAV-AiE2053m-minBG-FlpO-WPRE-HGHpA
Purpose: AiE2053m is an enhancer sequence, designed to drive AAV-mediated transgene expression in specific populations of brain cells
Depositing lab: Allen Institute for Brain Science & Bosiljka Tasic. Depositing organization: Allen Institute. Publication: A suite of enhancer AAVs and transgenic mouse lines for genetic access to cortical cell types. Ben-Simon Y, Hooper M, Narayan S, Daigle TL, Dwivedi D, Way SW, Oster A, Stafford DA, Mich JK, Taormina MJ, Martinez RA, Opitz-Araya X, Roth JR, Alexander JR, Allen S, Amster A, Arbuckle J, Ayala A, Baker PM, Bakken TE, Barcelli T, Barta S, Bendrick J, Bertagnolli D, Bielstein C, Bishwakarma P, Bowlus J, Boyer G, Brouner K, Casian B, Casper T, Chakka AB, Chakrabarty R, Chance RK, Chavan S, Clark M, Colbert K, Collman F, Daniel S, Departee M, DiValentin P, Donadio N, Dotson N, Egdorf T, Fliss T, Gabitto M, Garcia J, Gary A, Gasperini M, Gloe J, Goldy J, Gore BB, Graybuck L, Greisman N, Haeseleer F, Halterman C, Haradon Z, Hastings SD, Helback O, Ho W, Hockemeyer D, Huang C, Huff S, Hunker A, Johansen N, Jones D, Juneau Z, Kalmbach B, Kannan M, Khem S, Kussick E, Kutsal R, Larsen R, Lee C, Lee AY, Leibly M, Lenz GH, Li S, Liang E, Lusk N, Madigan Z, Malloy J, Malone J, McCue R, Melchor J, Mollenkopf T, Moosman S, Morin E, Newman D, Ng L, Ngo K, Omstead V, Otto S, Oyama A, Pena N, Pham T, Phillips E, Pom CA, Potekhina L, Ransford S, Ray PL, Rette D, Reynoldson C, Rimorin C, Rocha D, Ruiz A, Sanchez REA, Sawyer L, Sedeno-Cortes A, Sevigny JP, Shapovalova N, Shepard N, Shulga L, Sigler AR, Siverts L, Soliman S, Somasundaram S, Staats B, Stewart K, Szelenyi E, Tieu M, Trader C, Tran A, van Velthoven CTJ, Walker M, Wang Y, Weed N, Wirthlin M, Wood T, Wynalda B, Yao Z, Zhou T, Ariza J, Dee N, Reding M, Ronellenfitch K, Mufti S, Sunkin SM, Smith KA, Esposito L, Waters J, Thyagarajan B, Yao S, Lein ES, Zeng H, Levi BP, Ngai J, Ting JT, Tasic B. Cell. 2025 May 16:S0092-8674(25)00513-6. doi: 10.1016/j.cell.2025.05.002. PubMed 40403729.
Backbone
  Vector backbone: pAAV2
  Vector type: AAV
Growth in bacteria
  Bacterial resistance: Ampicillin, 100 μg/mL
  Growth temperature: 37°C
  Growth strain: NEB Stable
  Copy number: High Copy
Gene/Insert
  Gene/Insert name: FlpO
  Species: Synthetic
  Promoter: minBG
  Cloning method: Restriction Enzyme; 5′ cloning site MluI (unknown if destroyed); 3′ cloning site SacI (unknown if destroyed)
Terms and licenses: Academic/Nonprofit Terms; Industry Terms: Not Available to Industry
How to cite: AiP1213 - pAAV-AiE2053m-minBG-FlpO-WPRE-HGHpA was a gift from Allen Institute for Brain Science & Bosiljka Tasic (Addgene plasmid # 230587 ; http://n2t.net/addgene:230587 ; RRID:Addgene_230587)
